Addgene plasmid #222210: pACB111
Purpose: For recombinant expression of fghA (PP_1617 from Pseudomonas putida) with the G76V mutation and a C-terminal His tag
Depositing lab: Gregg Beckham. Depositing organization: National Laboratory of the Rockies (NLR). Publication: Evolution and engineering of pathways for aromatic O-demethylation in Pseudomonas putida KT2440. Bleem AC, Kuatsjah E, Johnsen J, Mohamed ET, Alexander WG, Kellermyer ZA, Carroll AL, Rossi R, Schlander IB, Peabody V GL, Guss AM, Feist AM, Beckham GT. Metab Eng. 2024 Jul;84:145-157. doi: 10.1016/j.ymben.2024.06.009. Epub 2024 Jun 25. PubMed 38936762.
Backbone
  Vector backbone: pET-21b(+)
  Backbone manufacturer: Novagen
  Backbone size w/o insert (bp): 5542
  Total vector size (bp): 6211
  Vector type: Bacterial Expression
Growth in bacteria
  Bacterial resistance: Ampicillin, 100 μg/mL
  Growth temperature: 37°C
  Growth strain: DH5alpha
  Copy number: Unknown
Gene/Insert
  Gene/Insert name: fghA(G76V) (alt name: PP_1617)
  Species: Pseudomonas putida KT2440
  Insert size (bp): 852
  Mutation: Changed glycine 76 to valine
  GenBank ID: AAN67238.1
  Promoter: T7
  Tag / fusion protein: 6x His (C terminal on insert)
  Cloning method: Gibson Cloning
  Sequencing primers: 5′ TAATACGACTCACTATAGGG
Resource information
  A portion of this plasmid was derived from a plasmid made by: Twist Biosciences
Terms and licenses: Academic/Nonprofit Terms; Industry Terms: Not Available to Industry
How to cite: pACB111 was a gift from Gregg Beckham (Addgene plasmid # 222210 ; http://n2t.net/addgene:222210 ; RRID:Addgene_222210)
