[The description below was written by a language model from this plasmid's Addgene catalogue record and pLannotate feature annotations shown in this document.]
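Description:
pACB111 is a bacterial expression plasmid built on the Novagen pET-21b(+) backbone for recombinant production of a mutant form of FghA (PP_1617) from Pseudomonas putida KT2440. The insert, about 850 bp and introduced by Gibson assembly, carries a glycine-to-valine substitution at residue 76 and is fused at its C terminus to a 6xHis tag for affinity purification. The automated annotation labels this open reading frame by similarity to Escherichia coli YeiG, an S-formylglutathione hydrolase that releases glutathione and formate during formaldehyde detoxification. That label reflects homology rather than an E. coli origin. The histidine tag appears at the start of the circular sequence numbering as a fragment of a "9xHis" feature. The short "SET1" hit just before the T7 terminator is probably residual phage T7-derived backbone sequence rather than a functional solubility tag.

Expression is driven by the T7 promoter, followed by a lac operator and the strong T7 gene 10 ribosome binding site, and is terminated by the T7 terminator. The plasmid-borne lacI gene supplies lac repressor, so transcription is held off until IPTG is added in a host that provides T7 RNA polymerase. Propagation relies on the pBR322-type ColE1 origin with the bom region and rop gene, and an f1 origin is also present. Selection is by ampicillin through the bla gene. The tetracycline resistance fragments and the small predicted ORF are non-functional pBR322 remnants.

The associated work concerns aromatic O-demethylation pathways in P. putida, a process that generates formaldehyde. The plasmid is therefore suited to purifying the G76V variant for biochemical characterisation, although the record does not state how the mutation affects the enzyme.
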