Features (pLannotate 1.2.2; 19 found; start..end, strand, type, name):
      1..18      +  CDS            9xHis (fragment): 9xHis affinity tag
     28..77      +  CDS            SET1 (fragment): solubility-enhancement tag derived from T7 phage gene 10B
     85..132     +  terminator     T7 terminator: transcription terminator for bacteriophage T7 RNA polymerase
    169..597     +  rep_origin     f1 ori (sequence partly withheld): f1 bacteriophage origin of replication; arrow indicates direction of (+) strand synthesis
    650..754     +  promoter       AmpR promoter: bla
    755..1615    +  CDS            AmpR: β-lactamase; bla; confers resistance to ampicillin, carbenicillin, and related antibiotics
   1786..2374    +  rep_origin     ori: high-copy-number ColE1/pMB1/pBR322/pUC origin of replication
   2560..2699    -  misc_feature   bom: basis of mobility region from pBR322
   2801..2992    -  CDS            rop: Rop protein, which maintains plasmids at low copy number; rop
   3009..3389    +  CDS            YPB1_ECOLX: Protein predicted: Swiss-Prot protein existence level 4. From Escherichia coli.
   3461..3752    -  CDS            TcR (fragment): tetracycline efflux protein; tet; confers resistance to tetracycline
   3767..3788    -  protein_bind   CAP binding site: CAP binding activates transcription in the presence of cAMP. E. coli catabolite activator protein
   3801..4883    -  CDS            lacI: lac repressor; lacI; The lac repressor binds to the lac operator to inhibit transcription in E. coli. This inhibition can be relieved by adding lactose or isopropyl-β-D-thiogalactopyranoside (IPTG).
   4884..4961    -  promoter       lacI promoter: lacI
   4969..5248    -  CDS            TcR (fragment): tetracycline efflux protein; tet; confers resistance to tetracycline
   5270..5288    +  promoter       T7 promoter: promoter for bacteriophage T7 RNA polymerase
   5289..5313    +  protein_bind   lac operator: The lac repressor binds to the lac operator to inhibit transcription in E. coli. This inhibition can be relieved by adding lactose or isopropyl-β-D-thiogalactopyranoside (IPTG). lac repressor encoded by lacI
   5328..5350    +  RBS            RBS: efficient ribosome binding site from bacteriophage T7 gene 10 (Olins and Rangwala, 1989)
   5380..6189    +  CDS            yeiG: SFGH2_ECOLI - Experimental evidence at protein level: Swiss-Prot protein existence level 1. Serine hydrolase involved in the detoxification of formaldehyde. Hydrolyzes S-formylglutathione to glutathione and formate. Shows also esterase activity against alpha-naphthyl acetate, lactoylglutathione, palmitoyl-CoA and several pNP-esters of short chain fatty acids. From Escherichia coli (strain K12).
>Addgene plasmid #222210 | pACB111 | addgene full sequence | sequence record 437376 | Addgene NGS Result
CACCACCACCACCACCACTGAGATCCGGCTGCTAACAAAGCCCGAAAGGAAGCTGAGTTGGCTGCTGCCA
CCGCTGAGCAATAACTAGCATAACCCCTTGGGGCCTCTAAACGGGTCTTGAGGGGTTTTTTGCTGAAAGG
AGGAACTATATCCGGATTGGCGAATGGG
[124 nt withheld, positions 169-292]
C
[91 nt withheld, positions 294-384]
A
[49 nt withheld, positions 386-434]
CCTTTGACGTTGGAGTCCACGTTCTTT
[37 nt withheld, positions 462-498]
ACCCTATCTCGGTCTATTCTTTTGATTTATAAGGGATTTTGCCGATTTCGGCCTATTGGTTAAAAAATGA
GCTGATTTAACAAAAATTTAACGCGAATTTTAACAAAATATTAACGCTTACAATTTAGGTGGCACTTTTC
GGGGAAATGTGCGCGGAACCCCTATTTGTTTATTTTTCTAAATACATTCAAATATGTATCCGCTCATGAG
ACAATAACCCTGATAAATGCTTCAATAATATTGAAAAAGGAAGAGTATGAGTATTCAACATTTCCGTGTC
GCCCTTATTCCCTTTTTTGCGGCATTTTGCCTTCCTGTTTTTGCTCACCCAGAAACGCTGGTGAAAGTAA
AAGATGCTGAAGATCAGTTGGGTGCACGAGTGGGTTACATCGAACTGGATCTCAACAGCGGTAAGATCCT
TGAGAGTTTTCGCCCCGAAGAACGTTTTCCAATGATGAGCACTTTTAAAGTTCTGCTATGTGGCGCGGTA
TTATCCCGTATTGACGCCGGGCAAGAGCAACTCGGTCGCCGCATACACTATTCTCAGAATGACTTGGTTG
AGTACTCACCAGTCACAGAAAAGCATCTTACGGATGGCATGACAGTAAGAGAATTATGCAGTGCTGCCAT
AACCATGAGTGATAACACTGCGGCCAACTTACTTCTGACAACGATCGGAGGACCGAAGGAGCTAACCGCT
TTTTTGCACAACATGGGGGATCATGTAACTCGCCTTGATCGTTGGGAACCGGAGCTGAATGAAGCCATAC
CAAACGACGAGCGTGACACCACGATGCCTGCAGCAATGGCAACAACGTTGCGCAAACTATTAACTGGCGA
ACTACTTACTCTAGCTTCCCGGCAACAATTAATAGACTGGATGGAGGCGGATAAAGTTGCAGGACCACTT
CTGCGCTCGGCCCTTCCGGCTGGCTGGTTTATTGCTGATAAATCTGGAGCCGGTGAGCGTGGGTCTCGCG
GTATCATTGCAGCACTGGGGCCAGATGGTAAGCCCTCCCGTATCGTAGTTATCTACACGACGGGGAGTCA
GGCAACTATGGATGAACGAAATAGACAGATCGCTGAGATAGGTGCCTCACTGATTAAGCATTGGTAACTG
TCAGACCAAGTTTACTCATATATACTTTAGATTGATTTAAAACTTCATTTTTAATTTAAAAGGATCTAGG
TGAAGATCCTTTTTGATAATCTCATGACCAAAATCCCTTAACGTGAGTTTTCGTTCCACTGAGCGTCAGA
CCCCGTAGAAAAGATCAAAGGATCTTCTTGAGATCCTTTTTTTCTGCGCGTAATCTGCTGCTTGCAAACA
AAAAAACCACCGCTACCAGCGGTGGTTTGTTTGCCGGATCAAGAGCTACCAACTCTTTTTCCGAAGGTAA
CTGGCTTCAGCAGAGCGCAGATACCAAATACTGTCCTTCTAGTGTAGCCGTAGTTAGGCCACCACTTCAA
GAACTCTGTAGCACCGCCTACATACCTCGCTCTGCTAATCCTGTTACCAGTGGCTGCTGCCAGTGGCGAT
AAGTCGTGTCTTACCGGGTTGGACTCAAGACGATAGTTACCGGATAAGGCGCAGCGGTCGGGCTGAACGG
GGGGTTCGTGCACACAGCCCAGCTTGGAGCGAACGACCTACACCGAACTGAGATACCTACAGCGTGAGCT
ATGAGAAAGCGCCACGCTTCCCGAAGGGAGAAAGGCGGACAGGTATCCGGTAAGCGGCAGGGTCGGAACA
GGAGAGCGCACGAGGGAGCTTCCAGGGGGAAACGCCTGGTATCTTTATAGTCCTGTCGGGTTTCGCCACC
TCTGACTTGAGCGTCGATTTTTGTGATGCTCGTCAGGGGGGCGGAGCCTATGGAAAAACGCCAGCAACGC
GGCCTTTTTACGGTTCCTGGCCTTTTGCTGGCCTTTTGCTCACATGTTCTTTCCTGCGTTATCCCCTGAT
TCTGTGGATAACCGTATTACCGCCTTTGAGTGAGCTGATACCGCTCGCCGCAGCCGAACGACCGAGCGCA
GCGAGTCAGTGAGCGAGGAAGCGGAAGAGCGCCTGATGCGGTATTTTCTCCTTACGCATCTGTGCGGTAT
TTCACACCGCAATGGTGCACTCTCAGTACAATCTGCTCTGATGCCGCATAGTTAAGCCAGTATACACTCC
GCTATCGCTACGTGACTGGGTCATGGCTGCGCCCCGACACCCGCCAACACCCGCTGACGCGCCCTGACGG
GCTTGTCTGCTCCCGGCATCCGCTTACAGACAAGCTGTGACCGTCTCCGGGAGCTGCATGTGTCAGAGGT
TTTCACCGTCATCACCGAAACGCGCGAGGCAGCTGCGGTAAAGCTCATCAGCGTGGTCGTGAAGCGATTC
ACAGATGTCTGCCTGTTCATCCGCGTCCAGCTCGTTGAGTTTCTCCAGAAGCGTTAATGTCTGGCTTCTG
ATAAAGCGGGCCATGTTAAGGGCGGTTTTTTCCTGTTTGGTCACTGATGCCTCCGTGTAAGGGGGATTTC
TGTTCATGGGGGTAATGATACCGATGAAACGAGAGAGGATGCTCACGATACGGGTTACTGATGATGAACA
TGCCCGGTTACTGGAACGTTGTGAGGGTAAACAACTGGCGGTATGGATGCGGCGGGACCAGAGAAAAATC
ACTCAGGGTCAATGCCAGCGCTTCGTTAATACAGATGTAGGTGTTCCACAGGGTAGCCAGCAGCATCCTG
CGATGCAGATCCGGAACATAATGGTGCAGGGCGCTGACTTCCGCGTTTCCAGACTTTACGAAACACGGAA
ACCGAAGACCATTCATGTTGTTGCTCAGGTCGCAGACGTTTTGCAGCAGCAGTCGCTTCACGTTCGCTCG
CGTATCGGTGATTCATTCTGCTAACCAGTAAGGCAACCCCGCCAGCCTAGCCGGGTCCTCAACGACAGGA
GCACGATCATGCGCACCCGTGGGGCCGCCATGCCGGCGATAATGGCCTGCTTCTCGCCGAAACGTTTGGT
GGCGGGACCAGTGACGAAGGCTTGAGCGAGGGCGTGCAAGATTCCGAATACCGCAAGCGACAGGCCGATC
ATCGTCGCGCTCCAGCGAAAGCGGTCCTCGCCGAAAATGACCCAGAGCGCTGCCGGCACCTGTCCTACGA
GTTGCATGATAAAGAAGACAGTCATAAGTGCGGCGACGATAGTCATGCCCCGCGCCCACCGGAAGGAGCT
GACTGGGTTGAAGGCTCTCAAGGGCATCGGTCGAGATCCCGGTGCCTAATGAGTGAGCTAACTTACATTA
ATTGCGTTGCGCTCACTGCCCGCTTTCCAGTCGGGAAACCTGTCGTGCCAGCTGCATTAATGAATCGGCC
AACGCGCGGGGAGAGGCGGTTTGCGTATTGGGCGCCAGGGTGGTTTTTCTTTTCACCAGTGAGACGGGCA
ACAGCTGATTGCCCTTCACCGCCTGGCCCTGAGAGAGTTGCAGCAAGCGGTCCACGCTGGTTTGCCCCAG
CAGGCGAAAATCCTGTTTGATGGTGGTTAACGGCGGGATATAACATGAGCTGTCTTCGGTATCGTCGTAT
CCCACTACCGAGATATCCGCACCAACGCGCAGCCCGGACTCGGTAATGGCGCGCATTGCGCCCAGCGCCA
TCTGATCGTTGGCAACCAGCATCGCAGTGGGAACGATGCCCTCATTCAGCATTTGCATGGTTTGTTGAAA
ACCGGACATGGCACTCCAGTCGCCTTCCCGTTCCGCTATCGGCTGAATTTGATTGCGAGTGAGATATTTA
TGCCAGCCAGCCAGACGCAGACGCGCCGAGACAGAACTTAATGGGCCCGCTAACAGCGCGATTTGCTGGT
GACCCAATGCGACCAGATGCTCCACGCCCAGTCGCGTACCGTCTTCATGGGAGAAAATAATACTGTTGAT
GGGTGTCTGGTCAGAGACATCAAGAAATAACGCCGGAACATTAGTGCAGGCAGCTTCCACAGCAATGGCA
TCCTGGTCATCCAGCGGATAGTTAATGATCAGCCCACTGACGCGTTGCGCGAGAAGATTGTGCACCGCCG
CTTTACAGGCTTCGACGCCGCTTCGTTCTACCATCGACACCACCACGCTGGCACCCAGTTGATCGGCGCG
AGATTTAATCGCCGCGACAATTTGCGACGGCGCGTGCAGGGCCAGACTGGAGGTGGCAACGCCAATCAGC
AACGACTGTTTGCCCGCCAGTTGTTGTGCCACGCGGTTGGGAATGTAATTCAGCTCCGCCATCGCCGCTT
CCACTTTTTCCCGCGTTTTCGCAGAAACGTGGCTGGCCTGGTTCACCACGCGGGAAACGGTCTGATAAGA
GACACCGGCATACTCTGCGACATCGTATAACGTTACTGGTTTCACATTCACCACCCTGAATTGACTCTCT
TCCGGGCGCTATCATGCCATACCGCGAAAGGTTTTGCGCCATTCGATGGTGTCCGGGATCTCGACGCTCT
CCCTTATGCGACTCCTGCATTAGGAAGCAGCCCAGTAGTAGGTTGAGGCCGTTGAGCACCGCCGCCGCAA
GGAATGGTGCATGCAAGGAGATGGCGCCCAACAGTCCCCCGGCCACGGGGCCTGCCACCATACCCACGCC
GAAACAAGCGCTCATGAGCCCGAAGTGGCGAGCCCGATCTTCCCCATCGGTGATGTCGGCGATATAGGCG
CCAGCAACCGCACCTGTGGCGCCGGTGATGCCGGCCACGATGCGTCCGGCGTAGAGGATCGAGATCTCGA
TCCCGCGAAATTAATACGACTCACTATAGGGGAATTGTGAGCGGATAACAATTCCCCTCTAGAAATAATT
TTGTTTAACTTTAAGAAGGAGATATACATGAGCCTGGATAACATCTCCTGCCAGAAGAGCTTCGGCGGCT
GGCACAAGCGTTACCGGCATCATTCCAAGGTGCTGGGTTGCGATATGGTGTTCGCTGTGTACCTGCCGCC
GCAGGCCGAGCAGGGCGAAAAGCTGCCGGTGCTGTACTGGCTCAGCGGCCTCACCTGCACCGACGAGAAC
TTCATGCAGAAGGCCGGCGCCCAGCGTCTGGCCGCCGAGCTGGTGCTGATCATCGTCGCCCCCGATACCA
GCCCGCGTGGCGAGCAGGTGCCGGGCGATCCGGACGGCGCCTGGGACTTCGGCCTGGGCGCTGGCTTCTA
CCTCAACGCCACCCAGCAACCCTGGGCCCAGCACTACCGCATGCATGACTATGTGGTGGAGGAGTTGCCA
GCCCTGATCGAGGCACACTTCCCGGCGTCGGGCGAGCGCAGCATCAGCGGCCACTCCATGGGTGGGCATG
GCGCGCTGGTGTGCGCCTTGCGCAATCCGGGGCGCTACCGCTCGGTGTCGGCATTCTCGCCGATCAGCAA
TCCGATGGATTGTCCGTGGGGCGAGAAGGCCTTCAGCCGCTACCTGGGTGAAGACCGTGGGCGCTGGCGT
GAGTGGGATGCCAGCGTGCTGCTGGCCGAAACCCCGGCAGGCCAATGCCCGCCGTTGCTGGTGGATCAGG
GCGACCGTGACGACTTCCTCGAGAAGCAACTCAAGCCTGAAGCGCTGGAACAGGCGGCACGCAAAGGTGG
CCATGCAATGACCCTGCGTATGCAGCCAGGCTATGACCATAGCTACTACTTCATTGCCAGCTTCATCGAG
GAGCACCTGCGCCATCATGCGGTGGCACTGGGGCGGGTT
